>Addgene plasmid #146977 | pAc5.1B-HA-DmPop2a-D53AE55A-dsRNAres-V5His6_N | depositor full sequence | sequence record 289424 | Full Sequence
CTTCAAGGAATTAATTCTATATTCTAAAAACACAAATGATACTTCTAAAAAAAATCATGAATGGCATCAA
CTCTGAATCAAATCTTTGCAGATGCACCTACTTCTCATTTCCACTGTCACATCATTTTTCCAGATCTCGC
TGCCTGTTATGTGGCCCACAAACCAAGACACGTTTTATGGCCATTAAAGCTGGCTGATCGTCGCCAAACA
CCAAATACATATCAATATGTACATTCGAGAAAGAAGCGATCAAAGAAGCGTCTTCGGGCGAGTAGGAGAA
TGCGGAGGAGAAGGAGAACGAGCTGATCTAGTATCTCTCCACAATCCAATGCCAACTGACCAACTGGCCA
TATTCGGAGCAATTTGAAGCCAATTTCCATCGCCTGGCGATCGCTCCATTCTTGGCTATATGTTTTTCAC
CGTTCCCGGGGCCATTTTCAAAGACTCGTCGGTAAGATAAGATTGTGTCACTCGCTGTCTCTCTTCATTT
GTCGAAGAATGCTGAGGAATTTCGCGATGACGTCGGCGAGTATTTTGAAGAATGAGAATAATTTGTATTT
ATACGAAAATCAGTTAGTGGAATTTTCTACAAAAACATGTTATCTATAGATAATTTTGTTGCAAAATATG
TTGACTATGACAAAGATTGTATGTATATACCTTTAATGTATTCTCATTTTCTTATGTATTTATAATGGCA
ATGATGATACTGATGATATTTTAAGATGATGCCAGACCACAGGCTGATTTCTGCGTCTTTTGCCGAACGC
AGTGCATGTGCGGTTGTTGTTTTTTGGAATAGTTTCAATTTTCGGACTGTCCGCTTTGATTTCAGTTTCT
TGGCTTATTCAAAAAGCAAAGTAAAGCCAAAAAAGCGAGATGGCAATACCAAATGCGGCAAAACGGTAGT
GGAAGGAAAGGGGTGCGGGGCAGCGGAAGGAAGGGTGGGGCGGGGCGTGGCGGGGTCTGTGGCTGGGCGC
GACGTCACCGACGTTGGAGCCACTCCTTTGACCATGTGTGCGTGTGTGTATTATTCGTGTCTCGCCACTC
GCCGGTTGTTTTTTTCTTTTTATCTCGCTCTCTCTAGCGCCATCTCGTACGCATGCTCAACGCACCGCAT
GTTGCCGTGTCCTTTATGCGTCATTTTGGCTCGAAATAGGCAATTATTTAAACAAAGATTAGTCAACGAA
AACGCTAAAATAAATAAGTCTACAATATGGTTACTTATTGCCATGTGTGTGCAGCCAACGATAGCAACAA
AAGCAACAACACAGTGGCTTTCCCTCTTTCACTTTTTGTTTGCAAGCGCGTGCGAGCAAGACGGCACGAC
CGGCAAACGCAATTACGCTGACAAAGAGCAGACGAAGTTTTGGCCGAAAAACATCAAGGCGCCTGATACG
AATGCATTTGCAATAACAATTGCGATATTTAATATTGTTTATGAAGCTGTTTGACTTCAAAACACACAAA
AAAAAAAATAAAACAAATTATTTGAAAGAGAATTAGGAATCGGACAGCTTATCGTTACGGGCTAACAGCA
CACCGAGACGAAATAGCTTACCTGACGTCACAGCCTCTGGAAGAACTGCCGCCAAGCAGAGAGAGAGAGA
AAAAGAGGGAGAGCAGCTTAGACCGCATGTGCTTGTGTGTGAGGCGTCTCTCTCTTCGTCTCCTGTTTGC
GCAAACGCATAGACTGCACTGAGAAAATCGATTACCTATTTTTTATGAATGAATATTTGCACTATTACTA
TTCAAAACTATTAAGATAGCAATCACATTCAATAGCCAAATACTATACCACCTGAGCGATGCAACGAAAT
GATCAATTTGAGCAAAAATGCTGCATATTTAGGACGGCATCATTATAGAAATGCTTCTTGCTGTGTACTT
TTCTCTCGTCTGGCAGCTGTTTCGCCGTTATTGTTAAAACCGGCTTAAGTTAGGTGTGTTTTCTACGACT
AGTGATGCCCCTACTAGAAGATGTGTGTTGCACAAATGTCCCTGAATAACCAATTTGAAGTGCAGATAGC
AGTAAACGTAAGCTAATATGAATATTATTTAACTGTAATGTTTTAATATCGCTGGACATTACTAATAAAC
CCACTATAAACACATGTACATATGTATGTTTTGGCATACAATGAGTAGTTGGGGAAAAAATGTGTAAAAG
CACCGTGACCATCACAGCATAAAGATAACCAGCTGAAGTATCGAATATGAGTAACCCCCAAATTGAATCA
CATGCCGCAACTGATAGGACCCATGGAAGTACACTCTTCATGGCGATATACAAGACACACACAAGCACGA
ACACCCAGTTGCGGAGGAAATTCTCCGTAAATGAAAACCCAATCGGCGAACAATTCATACCCATATATGG
TAAAAGTTTTGAACGCGACTTGAGAGCGGAGAGCATTGCGGCTGATAAGGTTTTAGCGCTAAGCGGGCTT
TATAAAACGGGCTGCGGGACCAGTTTTCATATCACTACCGTTTGAGTTCTTGTGCTGTGTGGATACTCCT
CCCGACACAAAGCCGCTCCATCAGCCAGCAGTCGTCTAATCCAGAGACCCCGGATCGGGGTACCAACATG
GCTTACCCATACGATGTTCCAGATTACGCTCCTCCAAGCTTGAATTCTGCAGATATCATGAAGTGGACCA
TGCCGAGCGCTATTAGCGGAGCCCCCCACGCTCATATCCCGTCCAATGAAGAATGTGGAATTCGTGACGT
CTGGAAACAGAATTTGGAAGAAGAATTTCGTACGATCCGCAAGGTCGTCCAAAAATATCATTACGTCGCT
ATGGCCACGGCGTTCCCCGGAGTCGTCGCCCGCCCCGTGGGAGAATTTCGTAGCACCGCCGATTACCACT
ATCAATTGTTGCGTTGCAACGTGGACTTGTTGCGCATCATTCAGCTGGGACTGACGTTTATGGATGATGA
CGGCAAAACCCCCCCGGGATATAGCACGTGGCAATTTAATTTTAAATTCAATTTGTCCGAAGATATGTAC
GCCCAAGATAGCATTGACTTGTTGCAAAATAGCGGCATCCAATTTAAAAAACATGAAGAAGACGGAATTG
ACCCGATTGATTTTGCTGAGTTGTTGATGTCCTCGGGAATTGTCTTGGTCGAGAATTTTAAATGGTTGTG
TTTTCATAGCGGATATGACTTCGGATATCTGCTGAAATTGCTGACGGACCAAAATTTGCCGCCCGATGAG
TCGGAGTTCTTTGACTTGTTGCATATTTATTTCCCGAATATTTTTGATATTAAATACTTGATGAAAAGCT
GTAAAAATTTGAAGGGAGGATTGCAAGAAGTGGCTGACCAATTGGAGTTGCGCCGTGTCGGACCGCAACA
CCAAGCTGGAAGCGACGCCTTGTTGACCGGAATGGCTTTTTTTAAGATGCGTGAGATGTTCTTCGAGGAC
AACATCGACCATGCGAAGTACTCCGGACACCTGTACGGCCTGGGTACCTCCTTCATTGTCAATGGCACCA
ACTTCCACGACAGCAACGGTGAGACGAACAGCGCTTCAGGCGGCCGCTCGAGTCTAGAGGGCCCGCGGTT
CGAAGGTAAGCCTATCCCTAACCCTCTCCTCGGTCTCGATTCTACGCGTACCGGTCATCATCACCATCAC
CATTGAGTTTAAACCCGCTGATCAGCCTCGACTGTGCCTTCTAAGGCCTGAGCTCGCTGATCAGCCTCGA
TCGAGGATCCAGACATGATAAGATACATTGATGAGTTTGGACAAACCACAACTAGAATGCAGTGAAAAAA
ATGCTTTATTTGTGAAATTTGTGATGCTATTGCTTTATTTGTAACCATTATAAGCTGCAATAAACAAGTT
AACAACAACAATTGCATTCATTTTATGTTTCAGGTTCAGGGGGAGGTGTGGGAGGTTTTTTAAAGCAAGT
AAAACCTCTACAAATGTGGTATGGCTGATTATGATCAGTCGACCGATGCCCTTGAGAGCCTTCAACCCAG
TCAGCTCCTTCCGGTGGGCGCGGGGCATGACTATCGTCGCCGCACTTATGACTGTCTTCTTTATCATGCA
ACTCGTAGGACAGGTGCCGGCAGCGCTCTGGGTCATTTTCGGCGAGGACCGCTTTCGCTGGAGCGCGACG
ATGATCGGCCTGTCGCTTGCGGTATTCGGAATCTTGCACGCCCTCGCTCAAGCCTTCGTCACTGGTCCCG
CCACCAAACGTTTCGGCGAGAAGCAGGCCATTATCGCCGGCATGGCGGCCGACGCGCTGGGCTACGTCTT
GCTGGCGTTCGCGACGCGAGGCTGGATGGCCTTCCCCATTATGATTCTTCTCGCTTCCGGCGGCATCGGG
ATGCCCGCGTTGCAGGCCATGCTGTCCAGGCAGGTAGATGACGACCATCAGGGACAGCTTCAAGGATCGC
TCGCGGCTCTTACCAGCCAGCAAAAGGCCAGGAACCGTAAAAAGGCCGCGTTGCTGGCGTTTTTCCATAG
GCTCCGCCCCCCTGACGAGCATCACAAAAATCGACGCTCAAGTCAGAGGTGGCGAAACCCGACAGGACTA
TAAAGATACCAGGCGTTTCCCCCTGGAAGCTCCCTCGTGCGCTCTCCTGTTCCGACCCTGCCGCTTACCG
GATACCTGTCCGCCTTTCTCCCTTCGGGAAGCGTGGCGCTTTCTCAATGCTCACGCTGTAGGTATCTCAG
TTCGGTGTAGGTCGTTCGCTCCAAGCTGGGCTGTGTGCACGAACCCCCCGTTCAGCCCGACCGCTGCGCC
TTATCCGGTAACTATCGTCTTGAGTCCAACCCGGTAAGACACGACTTATCGCCACTGGCAGCAGCCACTG
GTAACAGGATTAGCAGAGCGAGGTATGTAGGCGGTGCTACAGAGTTCTTGAAGTGGTGGCCTAACTACGG
CTACACTAGAAGGACAGTATTTGGTATCTGCGCTCTGCTGAAGCCAGTTACCTTCGGAAAAAGAGTTGGT
AGCTCTTGATCCGGCAAACAAACCACCGCTGGTAGCGGTGGTTTTTTTGTTTGCAAGCAGCAGATTACGC
GCAGAAAAAAAGGATCTCAAGAAGATCCTTTGATCTTTTCTACGGGGTCTGACGCTCAGTGGAACGAAAA
CTCACGTTAAGGGATTTTGGTCATGAGATTATCAAAAAGGATCTTCACCTAGATCCTTTTAAATTAAAAA
TGAAGTTTTAAATCAATCTAAAGTATATATGAGTAAACTTGGTCTGACAGTTACCAATGCTTAATCAGTG
AGGCACCTATCTCAGCGATCTGTCTATTTCGTTCATCCATAGTTGCCTGACTCCCCGTCGTGTAGATAAC
TACGATACGGGAGGGCTTACCATCTGGCCCCAGTGCTGCAATGATACCGCGAGACCCACGCTCACCGGCT
CCAGATTTATCAGCAATAAACCAGCCAGCCGGAAGGGCCGAGCGCAGAAGTGGTCCTGCAACTTTATCCG
CCTCCATCCAGTCTATTAATTGTTGCCGGGAAGCTAGAGTAAGTAGTTCGCCAGTTAATAGTTTGCGCAA
CGTTGTTGCCATTGCTGCAGGCATCGTGGTGTCACGCTCGTCGTTTGGTATGGCTTCATTCAGCTCCGGT
TCCCAACGATCAAGGCGAGTTACATGATCCCCCATGTTGTGCAAAAAAGCGGTTAGCTCCTTCGGTCCTC
CGATCGTTGTCAGAAGTAAGTTGGCCGCAGTGTTATCACTCATGGTTATGGCAGCACTGCATAATTCTCT
TACTGTCATGCCATCCGTAAGATGCTTTTCTGTGACTGGTGAGTACTCAACCAAGTCATTCTGAGAATAG
TGTATGCGGCGACCGAGTTGCTCTTGCCCGGCGTCAACACGGGATAATACCGCGCCACATAGCAGAACTT
TAAAAGTGCTCATCATTGGAAAACGTTCTTCGGGGCGAAAACTCTCAAGGATCTTACCGCTGTTGAGATC
CAGTTCGATGTAACCCACTCGTGCACCCAACTGATCTTCAGCATCTTTTACTTTCACCAGCGTTTCTGGG
TGAGCAAAAACAGGAAGGCAAAATGCCGCAAAAAAGGGAATAAGGGCGACACGGAAATGTTGAATACTCA
TACTCTTCCTTTTTCAATATTATTGAAGCATTTATCAGGGTTATTGTCTCATGAGCGGATACATATTTGA
ATGTATTTAGAAAAATAAACAAATAGGGGTTCCGCGCACATTTCCCCGAAAAGTGCCACCTGACGTCTAA
GAAACCATTATTATCATGACATTAACCTATAAAAATAGGCGTATCACGAGGCCCTTTCGT
Features (pLannotate 1.2.2; 10 found; start..end, strand, type, name):
     56..2568    +  promoter       Ac5 promoter: Drosophila melanogaster actin 5C promoter
   2594..2620    +  CDS            3xHA (fragment): three tandem HA epitope tags
   2726..3499    +  CDS            CNOT7 (fragment): CNOT7_HUMAN - Also known as CAF1. Experimental evidence at protein level: Swiss-Prot protein existence level 1. Has 3'-5' poly(A) exoribonuclease activity for synthetic poly(A) RNA substrate. Its function seems to be partially redundant with that of CNOT8. Catalytic component of the CCR4-NOT complex which is one of the major cellular mRNA deadenylases and is linked to various cellular processes including bulk mRNA degradation, miRNA-mediated repression, translational repression during translational initiation and general transcription regulation. During miRNA-mediated repression the complex se
   3575..3616    +  CDS            V5 tag: epitope tag from simian virus 5
   3716..3850    -  polyA_signal   SV40 poly(A) signal: SV40 polyadenylation signal
   3873..3957    -  CDS            large T antigen (fragment): large T antigen from SV40 (simian virus 40)
   3958..4428    +  CDS            TcR (fragment): tetracycline efflux protein; tet; confers resistance to tetracycline
   4472..5060    -  rep_origin     ori: high-copy-number ColE1/pMB1/pBR322/pUC origin of replication
   5231..6091    -  CDS            AmpR: β-lactamase; bla; confers resistance to ampicillin, carbenicillin, and related antibiotics
   6092..6196    -  promoter       AmpR promoter: bla
