[The description below was written by a language model from this plasmid's Addgene catalogue record and pLannotate feature annotations shown in this document.]
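Description:
pAc5.1B-HA-DmPop2a-D53AE55A-dsRNAres-V5His6_N is a 6,290 nt insect expression plasmid. The catalogue lists the backbone as unknown, although the name points to a pAc5.1-type vector and the annotated parts fit that layout. It is propagated in E. coli through a ColE1/pUC-type origin and selected with ampicillin via the β-lactamase gene and its own promoter. The catalogue records it as low copy even though this origin type is usually described as high copy. Short annotated fragments of a tetracycline resistance gene and SV40 large T antigen appear to be backbone remnants rather than functional elements.

Expression is driven by the Drosophila melanogaster actin 5C promoter, a strong constitutive promoter widely used in cultured fly cells. Downstream lies an HA epitope (annotated as a fragment of a 3xHA tag, so probably a single copy), followed by the D. melanogaster Pop2 (CAF1/CNOT7 orthologue) open reading frame, which the annotation tool matched by homology to human CNOT7, a catalytic deadenylase subunit of the CCR4-NOT complex. A V5 tag and an SV40 polyadenylation signal follow. The name also indicates a His6 tag, which is not annotated, and the record does not make clear whether the C-terminal tags are translated in frame.

The insert carries the D53A and E55A substitutions; the record does not explain them, but the residue types suggest a catalytically inactive nuclease. "dsRNAres" indicates a coding sequence altered to resist a dsRNA, which would suit complementation experiments after knockdown of endogenous Pop2. The depositor also notes a non-silent I164F change relative to the reference transcript, seen in independent clones.
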