Addgene plasmid #146977: pAc5.1B-HA-DmPop2a-D53AE55A-dsRNAres-V5His6_N
Purpose: Insect Expression of DmPop2a-D53AE55A-dsRNAres
Depositing lab: Elisa Izaurralde. Depositing organization: Max Planck Institute for Developmental Biology.
Backbone
  Vector backbone: Unknown
  Vector type: Insect Expression
Growth in bacteria
  Bacterial resistance: Ampicillin, 100 μg/mL
  Growth temperature: 37°C
  Growth strain: DH5alpha
  Copy number: Low Copy
Gene/Insert
  Gene/Insert name: DmPop2a-D53AE55A-dsRNAres
  Species: D. melanogaster (fly)
  Entrez Gene: Pop2 (a.k.a. Dmel_CG5684, CAF1, CG5684, CNOT7, Caf1, Dmel\CG5684, POP2, pop2)
  Cloning method: Unknown
Terms and licenses: Academic/Nonprofit Terms; Industry Terms: Not Available to Industry
Depositor comments: ORF extracted from CG5684-Pa; NM_140281.2, with one non silent mutation I164F; the annotated variations were found in two different clones from 2 independent experiments. Plasmids from this collection were made available to the research community and donated after the lab closed. Please note that the sequence provided by the depositing laboratory may be theoretical/predicted or based on Sanger sequencing results. There may be discrepancies between sequencing results obtained by Addgene and the depositor sequence. If an Addgene verified sequence is not available, please contact before placing your order to request that our lab fully sequence the plasmid.
How to cite: pAc5.1B-HA-DmPop2a-D53AE55A-dsRNAres-V5His6_N was a gift from Elisa Izaurralde (Addgene plasmid # 146977 ; http://n2t.net/addgene:146977 ; RRID:Addgene_146977)
